Addgene plasmid #154891: Non-targeting CRISPRi plasmid
Purpose: Human non-targeting CRISPRi gRNA
Depositing lab: Joseph Dougherty & Rob Mitra. Depositing organization: Washington University in Saint Louis. Publication: High-throughput single-cell functional elucidation of neurodevelopmental disease-associated genes reveals convergent mechanisms altering neuronal differentiation. Lalli MA, Avey D, Dougherty JD, Milbrandt J, Mitra RD. Genome Res. 2020 Sep;30(9):1317-1331. doi: 10.1101/gr.262295.120. Epub 2020 Sep 4. PubMed 32887689.
Backbone
  Vector backbone: CROP-seq-opti
  Vector type: Lentiviral, CRISPR
  Selectable markers: Puromycin
Growth in bacteria
  Bacterial resistance: Ampicillin, 100 μg/mL
  Growth temperature: 37°C
  Growth strain: NEB Stable
  Copy number: High Copy
Gene/Insert
  Gene/Insert name: Nontargeting gRNA
  gRNA/shRNA sequence: GGAGGCGAGGTAAGACGCGG
  Species: H. sapiens (human)
  Cloning method: Gibson Cloning
Terms and licenses: Academic/Nonprofit Terms; Industry Terms: Not Available to Industry
Depositor comments: Mitra Lab accession number: pRM1890
How to cite: Non-targeting CRISPRi plasmid was a gift from Joseph Dougherty & Rob Mitra (Addgene plasmid # 154891 ; http://n2t.net/addgene:154891 ; RRID:Addgene_154891)
