[The description below was written by a language model from this plasmid's Addgene catalogue record and pLannotate feature annotations shown in this document.]
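Description:
Non-targeting CRISPRi plasmid is a lentiviral guide RNA vector built on the CROP-seq-opti backbone, carrying a guide annotated as non-targeting in the human genome and intended as a negative control in CRISPR interference experiments. It is propagated in E. coli as a high-copy plasmid through a ColE1/pUC-type origin with ampicillin selection (AmpR); an f1 origin, an SV40 origin and leftover lac/lacZα and T3/T7 promoter fragments from the cloning backbone are also annotated.

The viral portion has a third-generation layout: an RSV promoter drives a truncated HIV-1 5' LTR, followed by the Ψ packaging signal with a gag fragment, the RRE for Rev-dependent export, and the cPPT/CTS. Within the transfer cassette, the EF-1α core promoter with its intron A drives puromycin N-acetyltransferase for selection of transduced mammalian cells, followed by WPRE to enhance transcript expression. The human U6 promoter, the guide spacer (inserted by Gibson cloning) and a Streptococcus pyogenes sgRNA scaffold (annotated as a tracrRNA fragment) sit downstream of WPRE, immediately before the R-U5 portion of the 3' LTR, which is followed by an SV40 poly(A) signal. This placement is the hallmark of the CROP-seq design: the U6-guide cassette is copied into the 5' LTR during reverse transcription to give a functional Pol III guide unit, while the 3' copy is included in the polyadenylated puromycin transcript, so that the guide identity can be read in single-cell RNA sequencing. The plasmid encodes no Cas9 or dCas9 effector, so the CRISPRi repressor must be supplied separately. The associated work used such guides in single-cell functional screening of neurodevelopmental disease-associated genes during neuronal differentiation.
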