Features (pLannotate 1.2.2; 29 found; start..end, strand, type, name):
    390..978     +  rep_origin     ori: high-copy-number ColE1/pMB1/pBR322/pUC origin of replication
   1161..1253    +  CDS            lacI (fragment): lac repressor; lacI; The lac repressor binds to the lac operator to inhibit transcription in E. coli. This inhibition can be relieved by adding lactose or isopropyl-β-D-thiogalactopyranoside (IPTG).
   1266..1287    +  protein_bind   CAP binding site: CAP binding activates transcription in the presence of cAMP. E. coli catabolite activator protein
   1302..1332    +  promoter       lac promoter: promoter for the E. coli lac operon
   1340..1356    +  protein_bind   lac operator: The lac repressor binds to the lac operator to inhibit transcription in E. coli. This inhibition can be relieved by adding lactose or isopropyl-β-D-thiogalactopyranoside (IPTG). lac repressor encoded by lacI
   1401..1419    +  promoter       T3 promoter: promoter for bacteriophage T3 RNA polymerase
   1447..1673    +  promoter       RSV promoter: Rous sarcoma virus enhancer/promoter
   1674..1854    +  LTR            5' LTR (truncated): truncated 5' long terminal repeat (LTR) from HIV-1
   1901..2026    +  misc_feature   HIV-1 Ψ: packaging signal of human immunodeficiency virus type 1
   2010..2373    +  CDS            HIV-1 gag (fragment): gag protein from human immunodeficiency virus 1; gag
   2519..2752    +  misc_feature   RRE: The Rev response element (RRE) of HIV-1 allows for Rev-dependent mRNA export from the nucleus to the cytoplasm.
   3162..3279    +  misc_feature   cPPT/CTS: central polypurine tract and central termination sequence of HIV-1
   3345..3411    +  CDS            small t antigen (fragment): SV40 (simian virus 40) small t antigen
   3437..3648    +  promoter       EF-1α core promoter: core promoter for human elongation factor EF-1α
   3649..4587    +  intron         EF-1α intron A: intron upstream of the start codon of human EF-1α
   4609..5208    +  CDS            PuroR (fragment): puromycin N-acetyltransferase; pac from Streptomyces; confers resistance to puromycin
   5224..5812    +  misc_feature   WPRE: woodchuck hepatitis virus posttranscriptional regulatory element
   5808..5918    +  CDS            nef (fragment): NEF_HV1LA - Experimental evidence at protein level: Swiss-Prot protein existence level 1. Extracellular Nef protein targets CD4(+) T-lymphocytes for apoptosis by interacting with CXCR4 surface receptors. From Human immunodeficiency virus type 1 group M subtype B (isolate Lai) (HIV-1).
   5938..5964    +  CDS            Rev (fragment): human immunodeficiency virus 1 (HIV-1) Rev protein; rev; enhances nuclear export of unspliced and incompletely spliced viral mRNAs
   5968..6208    +  promoter       U6 promoter: RNA polymerase III promoter for human U6 snRNA
   6255..6322    +  misc_RNA       tracrRNA (fragment): trans-activating CRISPR RNA for the Streptococcus pyogenes CRISPR/Cas9 system
   6375..6555    +  LTR            5' LTR (truncated): truncated 5' long terminal repeat (LTR) from HIV-1
   6633..6754    +  polyA_signal   SV40 poly(A) signal: SV40 polyadenylation signal
   6794..6929    +  rep_origin     SV40 ori: SV40 origin of replication
   6950..6968    -  promoter       T7 promoter: promoter for bacteriophage T7 RNA polymerase
   6976..7131    +  CDS            lacZα (fragment): LacZα fragment of β-galactosidase; lacZ fragment
   7136..7564    +  rep_origin     f1 ori (sequence partly withheld): f1 bacteriophage origin of replication; arrow indicates direction of (+) strand synthesis
   7617..7721    +  promoter       AmpR promoter: bla
   7722..219     +  CDS            AmpR (across the origin): β-lactamase; bla; confers resistance to ampicillin, carbenicillin, and related antibiotics
>Addgene plasmid #154891 | Non-targeting CRISPRi plasmid | addgene full sequence | sequence record 317443 | Addgene NGS Result
GCAGGACCACTTCTGCGCTCGGCCCTTCCGGCTGGCTGGTTTATTGCTGATAAATCTGGAGCCGGTGAGC
GTGGGTCTCGCGGTATCATTGCAGCACTGGGGCCAGATGGTAAGCCCTCCCGTATCGTAGTTATCTACAC
GACGGGGAGTCAGGCAACTATGGATGAACGAAATAGACAGATCGCTGAGATAGGTGCCTCACTGATTAAG
CATTGGTAACTGTCAGACCAAGTTTACTCATATATACTTTAGATTGATTTAAAACTTCATTTTTAATTTA
AAAGGATCTAGGTGAAGATCCTTTTTGATAATCTCATGACCAAAATCCCTTAACGTGAGTTTTCGTTCCA
CTGAGCGTCAGACCCCGTAGAAAAGATCAAAGGATCTTCTTGAGATCCTTTTTTTCTGCGCGTAATCTGC
TGCTTGCAAACAAAAAAACCACCGCTACCAGCGGTGGTTTGTTTGCCGGATCAAGAGCTACCAACTCTTT
TTCCGAAGGTAACTGGCTTCAGCAGAGCGCAGATACCAAATACTGTTCTTCTAGTGTAGCCGTAGTTAGG
CCACCACTTCAAGAACTCTGTAGCACCGCCTACATACCTCGCTCTGCTAATCCTGTTACCAGTGGCTGCT
GCCAGTGGCGATAAGTCGTGTCTTACCGGGTTGGACTCAAGACGATAGTTACCGGATAAGGCGCAGCGGT
CGGGCTGAACGGGGGGTTCGTGCACACAGCCCAGCTTGGAGCGAACGACCTACACCGAACTGAGATACCT
ACAGCGTGAGCTATGAGAAAGCGCCACGCTTCCCGAAGGGAGAAAGGCGGACAGGTATCCGGTAAGCGGC
AGGGTCGGAACAGGAGAGCGCACGAGGGAGCTTCCAGGGGGAAACGCCTGGTATCTTTATAGTCCTGTCG
GGTTTCGCCACCTCTGACTTGAGCGTCGATTTTTGTGATGCTCGTCAGGGGGGCGGAGCCTATGGAAAAA
CGCCAGCAACGCGGCCTTTTTACGGTTCCTGGCCTTTTGCTGGCCTTTTGCTCACATGTTCTTTCCTGCG
TTATCCCCTGATTCTGTGGATAACCGTATTACCGCCTTTGAGTGAGCTGATACCGCTCGCCGCAGCCGAA
CGACCGAGCGCAGCGAGTCAGTGAGCGAGGAAGCGGAAGAGCGCCCAATACGCAAACCGCCTCTCCCCGC
GCGTTGGCCGATTCATTAATGCAGCTGGCACGACAGGTTTCCCGACTGGAAAGCGGGCAGTGAGCGCAAC
GCAATTAATGTGAGTTAGCTCACTCATTAGGCACCCCAGGCTTTACACTTTATGCTTCCGGCTCGTATGT
TGTGTGGAATTGTGAGCGGATAACAATTTCACACAGGAAACAGCTATGACCATGATTACGCCAAGCGCGC
AATTAACCCTCACTAAAGGGAACAAAAGCTGGAGCTGCAAGCTTAATGTAGTCTTATGCAATACTCTTGT
AGTCTTGCAACATGGTAACGATGAGTTAGCAACATGCCTTACAAGGAGAGAAAAAGCACCGTGCATGCCG
ATTGGTGGAAGTAAGGTGGTACGATCGTGCCTTATTAGGAAGGCAACAGACGGGTCTGACATGGATTGGA
CGAACCACTGAATTGCCGCATTGCAGAGATATTGTATTTAAGTGCCTAGCTCGATACATAAACGGGTCTC
TCTGGTTAGACCAGATCTGAGCCTGGGAGCTCTCTGGCTAACTAGGGAACCCACTGCTTAAGCCTCAATA
AAGCTTGCCTTGAGTGCTTCAAGTAGTGTGTGCCCGTCTGTTGTGTGACTCTGGTAACTAGAGATCCCTC
AGACCCTTTTAGTCAGTGTGGAAAATCTCTAGCAGTGGCGCCCGAACAGGGACTTGAAAGCGAAAGGGAA
ACCAGAGGAGCTCTCTCGACGCAGGACTCGGCTTGCTGAAGCGCGCACGGCAAGAGGCGAGGGGCGGCGA
CTGGTGAGTACGCCAAAAATTTTGACTAGCGGAGGCTAGAAGGAGAGAGATGGGTGCGAGAGCGTCAGTA
TTAAGCGGGGGAGAATTAGATCGCGATGGGAAAAAATTCGGTTAAGGCCAGGGGGAAAGAAAAAATATAA
ATTAAAACATATAGTATGGGCAAGCAGGGAGCTAGAACGATTCGCAGTTAATCCTGGCCTGTTAGAAACA
TCAGAAGGCTGTAGACAAATACTGGGACAGCTACAACCATCCCTTCAGACAGGATCAGAAGAACTTAGAT
CATTATATAATACAGTAGCAACCCTCTATTGTGTGCATCAAAGGATAGAGATAAAAGACACCAAGGAAGC
TTTAGACAAGATAGAGGAAGAGCAAAACAAAAGTAAGACCACCGCACAGCAAGCGGCCGCTGATCTTCAG
ACCTGGAGGAGGAGATATGAGGGACAATTGGAGAAGTGAATTATATAAATATAAAGTAGTAAAAATTGAA
CCATTAGGAGTAGCACCCACCAAGGCAAAGAGAAGAGTGGTGCAGAGAGAAAAAAGAGCAGTGGGAATAG
GAGCTTTGTTCCTTGGGTTCTTGGGAGCAGCAGGAAGCACTATGGGCGCAGCGTCAATGACGCTGACGGT
ACAGGCCAGACAATTATTGTCTGGTATAGTGCAGCAGCAGAACAATTTGCTGAGGGCTATTGAGGCGCAA
CAGCATCTGTTGCAACTCACAGTCTGGGGCATCAAGCAGCTCCAGGCAAGAATCCTGGCTGTGGAAAGAT
ACCTAAAGGATCAACAGCTCCTGGGGATTTGGGGTTGCTCTGGAAAACTCATTTGCACCACTGCTGTGCC
TTGGAATGCTAGTTGGAGTAATAAATCTCTGGAACAGATTTGGAATCACACGACCTGGATGGAGTGGGAC
AGAGAAATTAACAATTACACAAGCTTAATACACTCCTTAATTGAAGAATCGCAAAACCAGCAAGAAAAGA
ATGAACAAGAATTATTGGAATTAGATAAATGGGCAAGTTTGTGGAATTGGTTTAACATAACAAATTGGCT
GTGGTATATAAAATTATTCATAATGATAGTAGGAGGCTTGGTAGGTTTAAGAATAGTTTTTGCTGTACTT
TCTATAGTGAATAGAGTTAGGCAGGGATATTCACCATTATCGTTTCAGAATCTTGAGACAAATGGCAGTA
TTCATCCACAATTTTAAAAGAAAAGGGGGGATTGGGGGGTACAGTGCAGGGGAAAGAATAGTAGACATAA
TAGCAACAGACATACAAACTAAAGAATTACAAAAACAAATTACAAAAATTCAAAATTTTCGGGTTTATTA
CAGGGACAGCAGAGATCCACTTTGGCGCCGGCTCGAGGGGGCCCGGGTGCAAAGATGGATAAAGTTTTAA
ACAGAGAGGAATCTTTGCAGCTAATGGACCTTCTAGGTCTTGAAAGGAGTGGGAATTGGCTCCGGTGCCC
GTCAGTGGGCAGAGCGCACATCGCCCACAGTCCCCGAGAAGTTGGGGGGAGGGGTCGGCAATTGATCCGG
TGCCTAGAGAAGGTGGCGCGGGGTAAACTGGGAAAGTGATGTCGTGTACTGGCTCCGCCTTTTTCCCGAG
GGTGGGGGAGAACCGTATATAAGTGCAGTAGTCGCCGTGAACGTTCTTTTTCGCAACGGGTTTGCCGCCA
GAACACAGGTAAGTGCCGTGTGTGGTTCCCGCGGGCCTGGCCTCTTTACGGGTTATGGCCCTTGCGTGCC
TTGAATTACTTCCACCTGGCTGCAGTACGTGATTCTTGATCCCGAGCTTCGGGTTGGAAGTGGGTGGGAG
AGTTCGAGGCCTTGCGCTTAAGGAGCCCCTTCGCCTCGTGCTTGAGTTGAGGCCTGGCCTGGGCGCTGGG
GCCGCCGCGTGCGAATCTGGTGGCACCTTCGCGCCTGTCTCGCTGCTTTCGATAAGTCTCTAGCCATTTA
AAATTTTTGATGACCTGCTGCGACGCTTTTTTTCTGGCAAGATAGTCTTGTAAATGCGGGCCAAGATCTG
CACACTGGTATTTCGGTTTTTGGGGCCGCGGGCGGCGACGGGGCCCGTGCGTCCCAGCGCACATGTTCGG
CGAGGCGGGGCCTGCGAGCGCGGCCACCGAGAATCGGACGGGGGTAGTCTCAAGCTGGCCGGCCTGCTCT
GGTGCCTGGCCTCGCGCCGCCGTGTATCGCCCCGCCCTGGGCGGCAAGGCTGGCCCGGTCGGCACCAGTT
GCGTGAGCGGAAAGATGGCCGCTTCCCGGCCCTGCTGCAGGGAGCTCAAAATGGAGGACGCGGCGCTCGG
GAGAGCGGGCGGGTGAGTCACCCACACAAAGGAAAAGGGCCTTTCCGTCCTCAGCCGTCGCTTCATGTGA
CTCCACGGAGTACCGGGCGCCGTCCAGGCACCTCGATTAGTTCTCGAGCTTTTGGAGTACGTCGTCTTTA
GGTTGGGGGGAGGGGTTTTATGCGATGGAGTTTCCCCACACTGAGTGGGTGGAGACTGAAGTTAGGCCAG
CTTGGCACTTGATGTAATTCTCCTTGGAATTTGCCCTTTTTGAGTTTGGATCTTGGTTCATTCTCAAGCC
TCAGACAGTGGTTCAAAGTTTTTTTCTTCCATTTCAGGTGTCGTGACGTACGGCCACCATGACCGAGTAC
AAGCCCACGGTGCGCCTCGCCACCCGCGACGACGTCCCCAGGGCCGTACGCACCCTCGCCGCCGCGTTCG
CCGACTACCCCGCCACGCGCCACACCGTCGATCCGGACCGCCACATCGAGCGGGTCACCGAGCTGCAAGA
ACTCTTCCTCACGCGCGTCGGGCTCGACATCGGCAAGGTGTGGGTCGCGGACGACGGCGCCGCCGTGGCG
GTCTGGACCACGCCGGAGAGCGTCGAAGCGGGGGCGGTGTTCGCCGAGATCGGCCCGCGCATGGCCGAGT
TGAGCGGTTCCCGGCTGGCCGCGCAGCAACAGATGGAAGGCCTCCTGGCGCCGCACCGGCCCAAGGAGCC
CGCGTGGTTCCTGGCCACCGTCGGAGTCTCGCCCGACCACCAGGGCAAGGGTCTGGGCAGCGCCGTCGTG
CTCCCCGGAGTGGAGGCGGCCGAGCGCGCCGGGGTGCCCGCCTTCCTGGAGACCTCCGCGCCCCGCAACC
TCCCCTTCTACGAGCGGCTCGGCTTCACCGTCACCGCCGACGTCGAGGTGCCCGAAGGACCGCGCACCTG
GTGCATGACCCGCAAGCCCGGTGCCTGAACGCGTTAAGTCGACAATCAACCTCTGGATTACAAAATTTGT
GAAAGATTGACTGGTATTCTTAACTATGTTGCTCCTTTTACGCTATGTGGATACGCTGCTTTAATGCCTT
TGTATCATGCTATTGCTTCCCGTATGGCTTTCATTTTCTCCTCCTTGTATAAATCCTGGTTGCTGTCTCT
TTATGAGGAGTTGTGGCCCGTTGTCAGGCAACGTGGCGTGGTGTGCACTGTGTTTGCTGACGCAACCCCC
ACTGGTTGGGGCATTGCCACCACCTGTCAGCTCCTTTCCGGGACTTTCGCTTTCCCCCTCCCTATTGCCA
CGGCGGAACTCATCGCCGCCTGCCTTGCCCGCTGCTGGACAGGGGCTCGGCTGTTGGGCACTGACAATTC
CGTGGTGTTGTCGGGGAAATCATCGTCCTTTCCTTGGCTGCTCGCCTGTGTTGCCACCTGGATTCTGCGC
GGGACGTCCTTCTGCTACGTCCCTTCGGCCCTCAATCCAGCGGACCTTCCTTCCCGCGGCCTGCTGCCGG
CTCTGCGGCCTCTTCCGCGTCTTCGCCTTCGCCCTCAGACGAGTCGGATCTCCCTTTGGGCCGCCTCCCC
GCGTCGACTTTAAGACCAATGACTTACAAGGCAGCTGTAGATCTTAGCCACTTTTTAAAAGAAAAGGGGG
GACTGGAAGGGCTAATTCACTCCCAACGAAGACAAGATTTCACCATTATCGTTTCAGACCCACCTCCCAA
CCCCGAGGGGACCCAGAGAGGGCCTATTTCCCATGATTCCTTCATATTTGCATATACGATACAAGGCTGT
TAGAGAGATAATTAGAATTAATTTGACTGTAAACACAAAGATATTAGTACAAAATACGTGACGTAGAAAG
TAATAATTTCTTGGGTAGTTTGCAGTTTTAAAATTATGTTTTAAAATGGACTATCATATGCTTACCGTAA
CTTGAAAGTATTTCGATTTCTTGGCTTTATATATCTTGTGGAAAGGACGAAACACCGGAGGCGAGGTAAG
ACGCGGGTTTAAGAGCTATGCTGGAAACAGCATAGCAAGTTTAAATAAGGCTAGTCCGTTATCAACTTGA
AAAAGTGGCACCGAGTCGGTGCTTTTTTAAGCTTGGCGTAACTAGATCTTGAGACACTGCTTTTTGCTTG
TACTGGGTCTCTCTGGTTAGACCAGATCTGAGCCTGGGAGCTCTCTGGCTAACTAGGGAACCCACTGCTT
AAGCCTCAATAAAGCTTGCCTTGAGTGCTTCAAGTAGTGTGTGCCCGTCTGTTGTGTGACTCTGGTAACT
AGAGATCCCTCAGACCCTTTTAGTCAGTGTGGAAAATCTCTAGCAGTACGTATAGTAGTTCATGTCATCT
TATTATTCAGTATTTATAACTTGCAAAGAAATGAATATCAGAGAGTGAGAGGAACTTGTTTATTGCAGCT
TATAATGGTTACAAATAAAGCAATAGCATCACAAATTTCACAAATAAAGCATTTTTTTCACTGCATTCTA
GTTGTGGTTTGTCCAAACTCATCAATGTATCTTATCATGTCTGGCTCTAGCTATCCCGCCCCTAACTCCG
CCCATCCCGCCCCTAACTCCGCCCAGTTCCGCCCATTCTCCGCCCCATGGCTGACTAATTTTTTTTATTT
ATGCAGAGGCCGAGGCCGCCTCGGCCTCTGAGCTATTCCAGAAGTAGTGAGGAGGCTTTTTTGGAGGCCT
AGGGACGTACCCAATTCGCCCTATAGTGAGTCGTATTACGCGCGCTCACTGGCCGTCGTTTTACAACGTC
GTGACTGGGAAAACCCTGGCGTTACCCAACTTAATCGCCTTGCAGCACATCCCCCTTTCGCCAGCTGGCG
TAATAGCGAAGAGGCCCGCACCGATCGCCCTTCCCAACAGTTGCGCAGCCTGAATGGCGAATGGG
[124 nt withheld, positions 7136-7259]
C
[91 nt withheld, positions 7261-7351]
A
[49 nt withheld, positions 7353-7401]
CCTTTGACGTTGGAGTCCACGTTCTTT
[37 nt withheld, positions 7429-7465]
ACCCTATCTCGGTCTATTCTTTTGATTTATAAGGGATTTTGCCGATTTCGGCCTATTGGTTAAAAAATGA
GCTGATTTAACAAAAATTTAACGCGAATTTTAACAAAATATTAACGCTTACAATTTAGGTGGCACTTTTC
GGGGAAATGTGCGCGGAACCCCTATTTGTTTATTTTTCTAAATACATTCAAATATGTATCCGCTCATGAG
ACAATAACCCTGATAAATGCTTCAATAATATTGAAAAAGGAAGAGTATGAGTATTCAACATTTCCGTGTC
GCCCTTATTCCCTTTTTTGCGGCATTTTGCCTTCCTGTTTTTGCTCACCCAGAAACGCTGGTGAAAGTAA
AAGATGCTGAAGATCAGTTGGGTGCACGAGTGGGTTACATCGAACTGGATCTCAACAGCGGTAAGATCCT
TGAGAGTTTTCGCCCCGAAGAACGTTTTCCAATGATGAGCACTTTTAAAGTTCTGCTATGTGGCGCGGTA
TTATCCCGTATTGACGCCGGGCAAGAGCAACTCGGTCGCCGCATACACTATTCTCAGAATGACTTGGTTG
AGTACTCACCAGTCACAGAAAAGCATCTTACGGATGGCATGACAGTAAGAGAATTATGCAGTGCTGCCAT
AACCATGAGTGATAACACTGCGGCCAACTTACTTCTGACAACGATCGGAGGACCGAAGGAGCTAACCGCT
TTTTTGCACAACATGGGGGATCATGTAACTCGCCTTGATCGTTGGGAACCGGAGCTGAATGAAGCCATAC
CAAACGACGAGCGTGACACCACGATGCCTGTAGCAATGGCAACAACGTTGCGCAAACTATTAACTGGCGA
ACTACTTACTCTAGCTTCCCGGCAACAATTAATAGACTGGATGGAGGCGGATAAAGTT
